Addgene plasmid #44456: Dual-recombinase-controller
Depositing lab: Drew Endy. Depositing organization: Stanford University. Publication: Amplifying genetic logic gates. Bonnet J, Yin P, Ortiz ME, Subsoontorn P, Endy D. Science. 2013 May 3;340(6132):599-603. doi: 10.1126/science.1232758. Epub 2013 Mar 28. PubMed 23539178.
Backbone
  Vector backbone: J64100
  Vector type: Synthetic Biology
Growth in bacteria
  Bacterial resistance: Chloramphenicol, 25 μg/mL
  Growth temperature: 37°C
  Growth strain: DH5alpha
  Growth instructions: medium copy plasmid
  Copy number: High Copy
Gene/Insert
  Gene/Insert name: pTEt-Bxb1, pBAD-TP901
Terms and licenses: Academic/Nonprofit Terms; Industry Terms: Not Available to Industry
How to cite: Dual-recombinase-controller was a gift from Drew Endy (Addgene plasmid # 44456 ; http://n2t.net/addgene:44456 ; RRID:Addgene_44456)
