[The description below was written by a language model from this plasmid's Addgene catalogue record and pLannotate feature annotations shown in this document.]
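Description:
Dual-recombinase-controller is a bacterial synthetic-biology plasmid built on the J64100 backbone in BioBrick format, with the payload lying between an annotated BioBrick prefix and suffix. It replicates in E. coli from a ColE1/pMB1-type origin and is selected with chloramphenicol through a cat gene driven by its native promoter and followed by the lambda t0 terminator. The record is inconsistent about copy number, listing it as high copy while also describing it as a medium-copy plasmid. Additional terminators (his operon and a putative bacterial terminator) flank the backbone elements, presumably insulating them from read-through.

The insert is recorded as pTet-Bxb1 and pBAD-TP901, that is, two serine integrases placed under independent inducible control. The first cassette begins with a tet operator sequence (the adjacent "H1-2O2 promoter" fragment call most likely reflects the second operator of a bacterial Tet-regulated promoter rather than a mammalian element) and ends at a T7Te terminator. The intervening unannotated region would correspond to the Bxb1 integrase coding sequence. No tetR gene is annotated, so Tet repression apparently depends on the host or another plasmid. The second cassette carries araC, divergently transcribed from the araBAD promoter, which gives arabinose-inducible expression of the downstream unannotated region corresponding to the TP901 integrase. This reading frame ends in a wild-type LAA ssrA tag, which targets the protein for ClpXP/ClpAP degradation and should limit leaky accumulation.

The plasmid thus converts two chemical input signals into expression of two orthogonal recombinases. Consistent with the associated work on amplifying genetic logic gates, these recombinases would act on recombination sites carried on separate target constructs.
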