Features (pLannotate 1.2.2; 14 found; start..end, strand, type, name):
      1..22      +  misc_feature   BioBrick prefix: BioBrick prefix for parts that do not start with "ATG"
     23..41      +  protein_bind   tet operator: tetO; bacterial operator O2 for the tetR and tetA genes tetracycline repressor TetR
     47..66      +  promoter       H1-2O2 promoter (fragment): doxycycline-inducible variant of the human H1 RNA promoter (Henriksen et al., 2007)
   1639..1666    +  terminator     T7Te terminator: phage T7 early transcription terminator
   1749..2627    -  CDS            araC: L-arabinose regulatory protein; araC
   2654..2937    +  promoter       araBAD promoter: araBAD; promoter of the L-arabinose operon of E. coli; the araC regulatory gene is transcribed in the opposite direction (Guzman et al., 1995)
   4476..4508    +  CDS            ssrA tag: C-terminal peptide that mediates degradation in bacteria through the ClpXP and ClpAP proteases (McGinness et al., 2006) wild-type LAA variant
   4512..4532    +  misc_feature   BioBrick suffix: universal suffix for all parts
   4533..4592    +  terminator     his operon terminator: This putative transcriptin terminator from the E. coli his operon has a 2-bp deletion introduced during synthesis. Its efficiency has not been determined.
   4839..5427    -  rep_origin     ori: high-copy-number ColE1/pMB1/pBR322/pUC origin of replication
   5515..5609    -  terminator     lambda t0 terminator: transcription terminator from phage lambda
   5633..6289    -  CDS            cat: CAT_ECOLX - Experimental evidence at protein level: Swiss-Prot protein existence level 1. This enzyme is an effector of chloramphenicol resistance in bacteria. From Escherichia coli. This protein is used as a marker in many commonly used cloning vectors, such as pACYC184.
   6290..6392    -  promoter       cat promoter: promoter of the E. coli cat gene encoding chloramphenicol acetyltransferase
   6569..6612    -  terminator     bacterial terminator: putative bacterial transcription terminator
>Addgene plasmid #44456 | Dual-recombinase-controller | depositor full sequence | sequence record 60656 | Dual-recombinase-controller sequence 6614 bps
GAATTCGCGGCCGCTTCTAGAGTCCCTATCAGTGATAGAGATTGACATCCCTATCAGTGATAGAGATACT
GAGCACAAGCTTGCGGCTTTCACACTTGGGGGCTAGC
[1500 nt withheld, positions 108-1607]
TAATAATACTAGATGCATTAATAATCACACTGGCTCACCTTCGGGTGGGCCTTTCTGCGTTTATATACTA
GAGAGAGAATATAAAAAGCCAGATTATTAATCCGGCTTTTTTATTATTTCCTGCAGGGCGGCCGCCATAT
GTTATGACAACTTGACGGCTACATCATTCACTTTTTCTTCACAACCGGCACGGAACTCGCTCGGGCTGGC
CCCGGTGCATTTTTTAAATACCCGCGAGAAATAGAGTTGATCGTCAAAACCAACATTGCGACCGACGGTG
GCGATAGGCATCCGGGTGGTGCTCAAAAGCAGCTTCGCCTGGCTGATACGTTGGTCCTCGCGCCAGCTTA
AGACGCTAATCCCTAACTGCTGGCGGAAAAGATGTGACAGACGCGACGGCGACAAGCAAACATGCTGTGC
GACGCTGGCGATATCAAAATTGCTGTCTGCCAGGTGATCGCTGATGTACTGACAAGCCTCGCGTACCCGA
TTATCCATCGGTGGATGGAGCGACTCGTTAATCGCTTCCATGCGCCGCAGTAACAATTGCTCAAGCAGAT
TTATCGCCAGCAGCTCCGAATAGCGCCCTTCCCCTTGCCCGGCGTTAATGATTTGCCCAAACAGGTCGCT
GAAATGCGGCTGGTGCGCTTCATCCGGGCGAAAGAACCCCGTATTGGCAAATATTGACGGCCAGTTAAGC
CATTCATGCCAGTAGGCGCGCGGACGAAAGTAAACCCACTGGTGATACCATTCGCGAGCCTCCGGATGAC
GACCGTAGTGATGAATCTCTCCTGGCGGGAACAGCAAAATATCACCCGGTCGGCAAACAAATTCTCGTCC
CTGATTTTTCACCACCCCCTGACCGCGAATGGTGAGATTGAGAATATAACCTTTCATTCCCAGCGGTCGG
TCGATAAAAAAATCGAGATAACCGTTGGCCTCAATCGGCGTTAAACCCGCCACCAGATGGGCATTAAACG
AGTATCCCGGCAGCAGGGGATCATTTTGCGCTTCAGCCATACTTTTCATACTCCCGCCATTCAGAGAAGA
AACCAATTGTCCATATTGCATCAGACATTGCCGTCACTGCGTCTTTTACTGGCTCTTCTCGCTAACCAAA
CCGGTAACCCCGCTTATTAAAAGCATTCTGTAACAAAGCGGGACCAAAGCCATGACAAAAACGCGTAACA
AAAGTGTCTATAATCACGGCAGAAAAGTCACATTGATTATTTGCACGGCGTCACACTTTGCTATGCCATA
GCATTTTTATCCATAAGATTAGCGGATCCTACCTGACGCTTTTTATCGCAACTCTCTACTGTTTCTCCAT
ACCGTTTTTTTGGGCTAGCTACTAGAGTCACACAGGAAACCTACTAGATGAAACATCATCACCATCACCA
CCAGGCCGGCACTAAGAAAGTAGCAATCTATACACGAGTATCCACTACTAACCAAGCAGAGGAAGGCTTC
TCAATTGATGAGCAAATTGACCGTTTAACAAAATATGCTGAAGCAATGGGGTGGCAAGTATCTGATACTT
ATACTGATGCTGGTTTTTCAGGGGCCAAACTTGAACGCCCAGCAATGCAAAGATTAATCAACGATATCGA
GAATAAAGCTTTTGATACAGTTCTTGTATATAAGCTAGACCGCCTTTCACGTAGTGTAAGAGATACTCTT
TATCTTGTTAAGGATGTGTTCACAAAAAATAAAATAGACTTTATCTCGCTTAATGAAAGTATTGATACTT
CTTCTGCTATGGGTAGCTTGTTTCTCACTATTCTTTCTGCAATTAATGAGTTTGAAAGAGAGAATATAAA
AGAACGCATGACTATGGGTAAACTAGGGCGAGCGAAATCTGGTAAGTCTATGATGTGGACTAAGACAGCT
TTTGGGTATTACCACAACAGAAAGACAGGTATATTAGAAATTGTTCCTTTACAAGCTACAATAGTTGAAC
AAATATTCACTGATTATTTATCAGGAATATCACTTACAAAATTAAGAGATAAACTCAATGAATCTGGACA
CATCGGTAAAGATATACCGTGGTCTTATCGTACCCTAAGACAAACACTTGATAATCCAGTTTACTGTGGT
TATATCAAATTTAAGGACAGCCTATTTGAAGGTATGCACAAACCAATTATCCCTTATGAGACTTATTTAA
AAGTTCAAAAAGAGCTAGAAGAAAGACAACAGCAGACTTATGAAAGAAATAACAACCCTAGACCTTTCCA
AGCTAAATATATGCTGTCAGGGATGGCAAGGTGCGGTTACTGTGGAGCACCTTTAAAAATTGTTCTTGGC
CACAAAAGAAAAGATGGAAGCCGCACTATGAAATATCACTGTGCAAATAGATTTCCTCGAAAAACAAAAG
GAATTACAGTATATAATGACAATAAAAAGTGTGATTCAGGAACTTATGATTTAAGTAATTTAGAAAATAC
TGTTATTGACAACCTGATTGGATTTCAAGAAAATAATGACTCCTTATTGAAAATTATCAATGGCAACAAC
CAACCTATTCTTGATACTTCGTCATTTAAAAAGCAAATTTCACAGATCGATAAAAAAATACAAAAGAACT
CTGATTTGTACCTAAATGATTTTATCACTATGGATGAGTTGAAAGATCGTACTGATTCCCTTCAGGCTGA
GAAAAAGCTGCTTAAAGCTAAGATTAGCGAAAATAAATTTAATGACTCTACTGATGTTTTTGAGTTAGTT
AAAACTCAGTTGGGCTCAATTCCGATTAATGAACTATCATATGATAATAAAAAGAAAATCGTCAACAACC
TTGTATCAAAGGTTGATGTTACTGCTGATAATGTAGATATCATATTTAAATTCCAACTCGCTACCGGTGC
TGCTAAGGACGAAAACTACGCTCTGGCTGCTTAATACTAGTAGCGGCCGCTGCAGTCCGGCAAAAAAACG
GGCAAGGTGTCACCACCCTGCCCTTTTTCTTTAAAACCGAAAAGATTACTTCGCGTTATGCAGGCTTCCT
CGCTCACTGACTCGCTGCGCTCGGTCGTTCGGCTGCGGCGAGCGGTATCAGCTCACTCAAAGGCGGTAAT
CCTAGGGCGTTCGGCTGCGGCGAGCGGTATCAGCTCACTCAAAGGCGGTAATACGGTTATCCACAGAATC
AGGGGATAACGCAGGAAAGAACATGTGAGCAAAAGGCCAGCAAAAGGCCAGGAACCGTAAAAAGGCCGCG
TTGCTGGCGTTTTTCCATAGGCTCCGCCCCCCTGACGAGCATCACAAAAATCGACGCTCAAGTCAGAGGT
GGCGAAACCCGACAGGACTATAAAGATACCAGGCGTTTCCCCCTGGAAGCTCCCTCGTGCGCTCTCCTGT
TCCGACCCTGCCGCTTACCGGATACCTGTCCGCCTTTCTCCCTTCGGGAAGCGTGGCGCTTTCTCAATGC
TCACGCTGTAGGTATCTCAGTTCGGTGTAGGTCGTTCGCTCCAAGCTGGGCTGTGTGCACGAACCCCCCG
TTCAGCCCGACCGCTGCGCCTTATCCGGTAACTATCGTCTTGAGTCCAACCCGGTAAGACACGACTTATC
GCCACTGGCAGCAGCCACTGGTAACAGGATTAGCAGAGCGAGGTATGTAGGCGGTGCTACAGAGTTCTTG
AAGTGGTGGCCTAACTACGGCTACACTAGAAGGACAGTATTTGGTATCTGCGCTCTGCTGAAGCCAGTTA
CCTTCGGAAAAAGAGTTGGTAGCTCTTGATCCGGCAAACAAACCACCGCTGGTAGCGGTGGTTTTTTTGT
TTGCAAGCAGCAGATTACGCGCAGAAAAAAAGGATCTCAAGAAGATCCTTTGATCTTTTCTACGGGGTCT
GACGCTCAGTGGAACGAAAACTCACGTTAAGGGATTTTGGTCATGACTTGTGCTTGGATTCTCACCAATA
AAAAACGCCCGGCGGCAACCGAGCGTTCTGAACAAATCCAGATGGAGTTCTGAGGTCATTACTGGATCTA
TCAACAGGAGTCCAAGCGAGCTCGATATCAAATTACGCCCCGCCCTGCCACTCATCGCAGTACTGTTGTA
ATTCATTAAGCATTCTGCCGACATGGAAGCCATCACAGACGGCATGATGAACCTGAATCGCCAGCGGCAT
CAGCACCTTGTCGCCTTGCGTATAATATTTGCCCATGGTGAAAACGGGGGCGAAGAAGTTGTCCATATTG
GCCACGTTTAAATCAAAACTGGTGAAACTCACCCAGGGATTGGCTGAGACGAAAAACATATTCTCAATAA
ACCCTTTAGGGAAATAGGCCAGGTTTTCACCGTAACACGCCACATCTTGCGAATATATGTGTAGAAACTG
CCGGAAATCGTCGTGGTATTCACTCCAGAGCGATGAAAACGTTTCAGTTTGCTCATGGAAAACGGTGTAA
CAAGGGTGAACACTATCCCATATCACCAGCTCACCGTCTTTCATTGCCATACGAAATTCCGGATGAGCAT
TCATCAGGCGGGCAAGAATGTGAATAAAGGCCGGATAAAACTTGTGCTTATTTTTCTTTACGGTCTTTAA
AAAGGCCGTAATATCCAGCTGAACGGTCTGGTTATAGGTACATTGAGCAACTGACTGAAATGCCTCAAAA
TGTTCTTTACGATGCCATTGGGATATATCAACGGTGGTATATCCAGTGATTTTTTTCTCCATTTTAGCTT
CCTTAGCTCCTGAAAATCTCGATAACTCAAAAAATACGCCCGGTAGTGATCTTATTTCATTATGGTGAAA
GTTGGAACCTCTTACGTGCCGATCAACGTCTCATTTTCGCCAGATATCGACGTCTAAGAAACCATTATTA
TCATGACATTAACCTATAAAAATAGGCGTATCACGAGGCCCTTTCGTCTTCACCTCGAGTGCCACCTGAC
GTCTAAGAAACCATTATTATCATGACATTAACCTATAAAAATAGGCGTATCACGAGGCAGAATTTCAGAT
AAAAAAAATCCTTAGCTTTCGCTAAGGATGATTTCTG
