>Addgene plasmid #44456 | Dual-recombinase-controller | addgene partial sequence | sequence record 63450 | AraC-F-New 5'-GATGTAGCCGTCAAGTTGTCA-3'
GAATAATAAAAAAGCCGGATTAATAATCTGGCTTTTTATATTCTCTCTCTAGTATATAAACGCAGAAAGG
CCCACCCGAAGGTGAGCCAGTGTGATTATTAATGCATCTAGTATTATTA
[749 nt withheld, positions 120-868]
