>Addgene plasmid #44456 | Dual-recombinase-controller | addgene partial sequence | sequence record 63451 | pBAD-fwd
GCTTTTTATCGCAACTCTCTACTGTTTCTCCATACCGTTTTTTTGGGCTAGCTACTAGAGTCACACAGGA
AACCTACTAGATGAAACATCATCACCATCACCACCAGGCCGGCACTAAGAAAGTAGCAATCTATACACGA
GTATCCACTACTAACCAAGCAGAGGAAGGCTTCTCAATTGATGAGCAAATTGACCGTTTAACAAAATATG
CTGAAGCAATGGGGTGGCAAGTATCTGATACTTATACTGATGCTGGTTTTTCAGGGGCCAAACTTGAACG
CCCAGCAATGCAAAGATTAATCAACGATATCGAGAATAAAGCTTTTGATACAGTTCTTGTATATAAGCTA
GACCGCCTTTCACGTAGTGTAAGAGATACTCTTTATCTTGTTAAGGATGTGTTCACAAAAAATAAAATAG
ACTTTATCTCGCTTAATGAAAGTATTGATACTTCTTCTGCTATGGGTAGCTTGTTTCTCACTATTCTTTC
TGCAATTAATGAGTTTGAAAGAGAGAATATAAAAGAACGCATGACTATGGGTAAACTAGGGCGAGCGAAA
TCTGGTAAGTCTATGATGTGGACTAAGACAGCTTTTGGGTATTACCACAACAGAAAGACAGGTATATTAG
AAATTGTTCCTTTACAAGCTACAATAGTTGAACAAATATTCACTGATTATTTATCAGGAATATCACTTAC
AAAATTAAGAGATAAACTCAATGAATCTGGACACATCGGTAAAGATATACCGTGGTCTTATCGTACCCTA
AGACAAACACTTGATAATCCAGTTTACTGTGGTTATATCAAATTTAAGGACAGCCTATTTGAAGGTATGC
ACAAACCAATTATCCCTTATGAGACTTATTTAAAAGTTCAAAAAGAGCTAGAAGAAAGACAACAGCAGAC
TTATGAAAGAAATAACAACCCTAGACCTTTCCAAGCTAAATATATGCTGTCAGGGATGGCAAGGTGCGGT
TACTGTGGAGCACCTTTAAAAATTGTTCTTGGCC
